>Addgene plasmid #14502 | pIS58 TIP120A 3'UTR mut | depositor partial sequence | sequence record 8127 | Author sequence
CACAACGAGCTCCTTAGAAATTCTTAAAACCAGATTTTTCTTTAAGTACGTTTGGATGTCTAAAGTACTT
ATCATCTAGAGTTGTG
